LOCUS       Exported 2526 bp ds-DNA circular SYN 12-MAY-2021
DEFINITION  synthetic circular DNA
ACCESSION   .
VERSION     .
KEYWORDS    pT7tyrgRNA
SOURCE      synthetic DNA construct
  ORGANISM  synthetic DNA construct
REFERENCE   1 (bases 1 to 2526)
  AUTHORS   Jao LE, Wente SR, Chen W
  TITLE     Efficient multiplex biallelic zebrafish genome editing using a
            CRISPR nuclease system.
  JOURNAL   Proc Natl Acad Sci U S A. 2013 Aug 5.
  PUBMED    23918387
REFERENCE   2 (bases 1 to 2526)
  AUTHORS   .
  TITLE     Direct Submission
  JOURNAL   Exported May 12, 2021 from SnapGene Server 1.1.58
            http://www.snapgene.com
FEATURES             Location/Qualifiers
     source          1..2526
                     /organism="synthetic DNA construct"
                     /mol_type="other DNA"
     primer_bind     180..202
                     /label=M13/pUC Forward
                     /note="In lacZ gene"
     primer_bind     194..211
                     /label=M13 Forward
                     /note="In lacZ gene. Also called M13-F20 or M13 (-21)
                     Forward"
     primer_bind     195..211
                     /label=M13 fwd
                     /note="common sequencing primer, one of multiple similar
                     variants"
     misc_RNA        complement(239..314)
                     /label=gRNA scaffold
                     /note="guide RNA scaffold for the Streptococcus pyogenes
                     CRISPR/Cas9 system"
     promoter        complement(333..351)
                     /label=T7 promoter
                     /note="promoter for bacteriophage T7 RNA polymerase"
     primer_bind     complement(375..391)
                     /label=M13 rev
                     /note="common sequencing primer, one of multiple similar
                     variants"
     primer_bind     complement(375..391)
                     /label=M13 Reverse
                     /note="In lacZ gene. Also called M13-rev"
     primer_bind     complement(388..410)
                     /label=M13/pUC Reverse
                     /note="In lacZ gene"
     protein_bind    399..415
                     /label=lac operator
                     /bound_moiety="lac repressor encoded by lacI"
                     /note="The lac repressor binds to the lac operator to
                     inhibit transcription in E. coli. This inhibition can be
                     relieved by adding lactose or
                     isopropyl-beta-D-thiogalactopyranoside (IPTG)."
     promoter        complement(423..453)
                     /label=lac promoter
                     /note="promoter for the E. coli lac operon"
     protein_bind    468..489
                     /label=CAP binding site
                     /bound_moiety="E. coli catabolite activator protein"
                     /note="CAP binding activates transcription in the presence
                     of cAMP."
     primer_bind     complement(606..623)
                     /label=L4440
                     /note="L4440 vector, forward primer"
     rep_origin      complement(777..1365)
                     /direction=LEFT
                     /label=ori
                     /note="high-copy-number ColE1/pMB1/pBR322/pUC origin of
                     replication"
     primer_bind     complement(857..876)
                     /label=pBR322ori-F
                     /note="pBR322 origin, forward primer"
     CDS             complement(1536..2396)
                     /codon_start=1
                     /gene="bla"
                     /product="beta-lactamase"
                     /label=AmpR
                     /note="confers resistance to ampicillin, carbenicillin, and
                     related antibiotics"
                     /translation="MSIQHFRVALIPFFAAFCLPVFAHPETLVKVKDAEDQLGARVGYI
                     ELDLNSGKILESFRPEERFPMMSTFKVLLCGAVLSRIDAGQEQLGRRIHYSQNDLVEYS
                     PVTEKHLTDGMTVRELCSAAITMSDNTAANLLLTTIGGPKELTAFLHNMGDHVTRLDRW
                     EPELNEAIPNDERDTTMPVAMATTLRKLLTGELLTLASRQQLIDWMEADKVAGPLLRSA
                     LPAGWFIADKSGAGERGSRGIIAALGPDGKPSRIVVIYTTGSQATMDERNRQIAEIGAS
                     LIKHW"
     primer_bind     2159..2178
                     /label=Amp-R
                     /note="Ampicillin resistance gene, reverse primer"
     promoter        complement(2397..2501)
                     /gene="bla"
                     /label=AmpR promoter
ORIGIN
        1 tatgcggtgt gaaataccgc acagatgcgt aaggagaaaa taccgcatca ggcgccattc
       61 gccattcagg ctgcgcaact gttgggaagg gcgatcggtg cgggcctctt cgctattacg
      121 ccagctggcg aaagggggat gtgctgcaag gcgattaagt tgggtaacgc cagggttttc
      181 ccagtcacga cgttgtaaaa cgacggccag tgaattcgag ctcggtaccc ggggatccgc
      241 accgactcgg tgccactttt tcaagttgat aacggactag ccttatttta acttgctatt
      301 tctagctcta aaacccccag aagtcctcca gtcctatagt gagtcgtatt aatttcaagc
      361 ttggcgtaat catggtcata gctgtttcct gtgtgaaatt gttatccgct cacaattcca
      421 cacaacatac gagccggaag cataaagtgt aaagcctggg gtgcctaatg agtgagctaa
      481 ctcacattaa ttgcgttgcg ctcactgccc gctttccagt cgggaaacct gtcgtgccag
      541 ctgcattaat gaatcggcca acgcgcgggg agaggcggtt tgcgtattgg gcgctcttcc
      601 gcttcctcgc tcactgactc gctgcgctcg gtcgttcggc tgcggcgagc ggtatcagct
      661 cactcaaagg cggtaatacg gttatccaca gaatcagggg ataacgcagg aaagaacatg
      721 tgagcaaaag gccagcaaaa ggccaggaac cgtaaaaagg ccgcgttgct ggcgtttttc
      781 cataggctcc gcccccctga cgagcatcac aaaaatcgac gctcaagtca gaggtggcga
      841 aacccgacag gactataaag ataccaggcg tttccccctg gaagctccct cgtgcgctct
      901 cctgttccga ccctgccgct taccggatac ctgtccgcct ttctcccttc gggaagcgtg
      961 gcgctttctc aatgctcacg ctgtaggtat ctcagttcgg tgtaggtcgt tcgctccaag
     1021 ctgggctgtg tgcacgaacc ccccgttcag cccgaccgct gcgccttatc cggtaactat
     1081 cgtcttgagt ccaacccggt aagacacgac ttatcgccac tggcagcagc cactggtaac
     1141 aggattagca gagcgaggta tgtaggcggt gctacagagt tcttgaagtg gtggcctaac
     1201 tacggctaca ctagaaggac agtatttggt atctgcgctc tgctgaagcc agttaccttc
     1261 ggaaaaagag ttggtagctc ttgatccggc aaacaaacca ccgctggtag cggtggtttt
     1321 tttgtttgca agcagcagat tacgcgcaga aaaaaaggat ctcaagaaga tcctttgatc
     1381 ttttctacgg ggtctgacgc tcagtggaac gaaaactcac gttaagggat tttggtcatg
     1441 agattatcaa aaaggatctt cacctagatc cttttaaatt aaaaatgaag ttttaaatca
     1501 atctaaagta tatatgagta aacttggtct gacagttacc aatgcttaat cagtgaggca
     1561 cctatctcag cgatctgtct atttcgttca tccatagttg cctgactccc cgtcgtgtag
     1621 ataactacga tacgggaggg cttaccatct ggccccagtg ctgcaatgat accgcgagac
     1681 ccacgctcac cggctccaga tttatcagca ataaaccagc cagccggaag ggccgagcgc
     1741 agaagtggtc ctgcaacttt atccgcctcc atccagtcta ttaattgttg ccgggaagct
     1801 agagtaagta gttcgccagt taatagtttg cgcaacgttg ttgccattgc tacaggcatc
     1861 gtggtgtcac gctcgtcgtt tggtatggct tcattcagct ccggttccca acgatcaagg
     1921 cgagttacat gatcccccat gttgtgcaaa aaagcggtta gctccttcgg tcctccgatc
     1981 gttgtcagaa gtaagttggc cgcagtgtta tcactcatgg ttatggcagc actgcataat
     2041 tctcttactg tcatgccatc cgtaagatgc ttttctgtga ctggtgagta ctcaaccaag
     2101 tcattctgag aatagtgtat gcggcgaccg agttgctctt gcccggcgtc aatacgggat
     2161 aataccgcgc cacatagcag aactttaaaa gtgctcatca ttggaaaacg ttcttcgggg
     2221 cgaaaactct caaggatctt accgctgttg agatccagtt cgatgtaacc cactcgtgca
     2281 cccaactgat cttcagcatc ttttactttc accagcgttt ctgggtgagc aaaaacagga
     2341 aggcaaaatg ccgcaaaaaa gggaataagg gcgacacgga aatgttgaat actcatactc
     2401 ttcctttttc aatattattg aagcatttat cagggttatt gtctcatgag cggatacata
     2461 tttgaatgta tttagaaaaa taaacaaata ggggttccgc gcacatttcc ccgaaaagtg
     2521 ccacct
//
