[The description below was written by a language model from this plasmid's Addgene catalogue record and the feature table of its GenBank file.]
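Description:
pT7tyrgRNA is a small (about 2.5 kb) CRISPR guide RNA template plasmid built on the pT7-gRNA backbone, intended for producing a single guide RNA by in vitro transcription rather than for expression in cells. It is maintained in E. coli at high copy through a ColE1/pUC-type origin of replication and is selected with ampicillin via the beta-lactamase (AmpR) gene and its own promoter. Remnants of a pUC-style lacZ region (lac promoter, lac operator, CAP binding site) and M13 forward and reverse primer sites flank the guide cassette. The M13 sites are the recorded sequencing primers for checking the insert.

The payload is a 20-nucleotide targeting sequence directed against the zebrafish tyrosinase gene (tyr, also known as sandy). It was inserted between two BsmBI sites that were destroyed during cloning. In the annotated map a bacteriophage T7 promoter lies immediately upstream of the short gap that holds the spacer, followed by the Streptococcus pyogenes Cas9 gRNA scaffold. T7 RNA polymerase therefore yields a complete chimeric guide RNA consisting of the tyr spacer fused to the scaffold. The plasmid does not encode Cas9, which has to be supplied separately.

The associated publication concerns efficient multiplex biallelic genome editing in zebrafish with a CRISPR nuclease system, which fits use of this guide together with Cas9 to disrupt tyr in zebrafish. Tyrosinase is required for melanin synthesis, so its loss generally gives a visible pigmentation defect that makes it a convenient readout of editing efficiency, although the record itself does not describe the phenotype or the delivery method.
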