Addgene plasmid #46761: pT7tyrgRNA
Depositing lab: Wenbiao Chen. Depositing organization: Vanderbilt University. Publication: Efficient multiplex biallelic zebrafish genome editing using a CRISPR nuclease system. Jao LE, Wente SR, Chen W. Proc Natl Acad Sci U S A. 2013 Aug 5. 10.1073/pnas.1308335110 PubMed 23918387.
Backbone
  Vector backbone: pT7-gRNA
  Backbone size w/o insert (bp): 2542
  Total vector size (bp): 2526
  Vector type: CRISPR
Growth in bacteria
  Bacterial resistance: Ampicillin, 100 μg/mL
  Growth temperature: 37°C
  Growth strain: Top10
  Copy number: High Copy
Gene/Insert
  Gene/Insert name: tyr gRNA (alt name: tyr)
  Species: D. rerio (zebrafish)
  Insert size (bp): 20
  Entrez Gene: tyr (a.k.a. sandy, zgc:109705)
  Cloning method: Restriction Enzyme; 5′ cloning site BsmBI (destroyed during cloning); 3′ cloning site BsmBI (destroyed during cloning)
  Sequencing primers: 5′ M13 R; 3′ M13 F
Terms and licenses: Academic/Nonprofit Terms; Industry Terms: Not Available to Industry
Depositor comments: For more information on Chen and Wente Lab CRISPR Plasmids please refer to: http://www.addgene.org/crispr/Chen/ gRNA target sequence CCCCAGAAGTCCTCCAGTCC
How to cite: pT7tyrgRNA was a gift from Wenbiao Chen (Addgene plasmid # 46761 ; http://n2t.net/addgene:46761 ; RRID:Addgene_46761)
