>Addgene plasmid #46761 | pT7tyrgRNA | addgene partial sequence | sequence record 68058 | M13_pUC_rev
AATTAATACGACTCACTATAGGACTGGAGGACTTCTGGGGGTTTTAGAGCTAGAAATAGCAAGTTAAAAT
AAGGCTAGTCCGTTATCAACTTGAAAAAGTGGCACCGAGTCGGTGCGGATCCCCGGGTACCGAGCTCGAA
TTCACTGGCCGTCGTTTTACAACGTCGTGACTGGGAAAACCCTGGCGTTACCCAACTTAATCGCCTTGCA
GCACATCCCCCTTTCGCCAGCTGGCGTAATAGCGAAGAGGCCCGCACCGATCGCCCTTCCCAACAGTTGC
GCAGCCTGAATGGCGAATGGCGCCTGATGCGGTATTTTCTCCTTACGCATCTGTGCGGTATTTCACACCG
CATAAGGTGGCACTTTTCGGGGAAATGTGCGCGGAACCCCTATTTGTTTATTTTTCTAAATACATTCAAA
TATGTATCCGCTCATGAGACAATAACCCTGATAAATGCTTCAATAATATTGAAAAAGGAAGAGTATGAGT
ATTCAACATTTCCGTGTCGCCCTTATTCCCTTTTTTGCGGCATTTTGCCTTCCTGTTTTTGCTCACCCAG
AAACGCTGGTGAAAGTAAAAGATGCTGAAGATCAGTTGGGTGCACGAGTGGGTTACATCGAACTGGATCT
CAACAGCGGTAAGATCCTTGAGAGTTTTCGCCCCGAAGAACGTTTTCCAATGATGAGCACTTTTAAAGTT
CTGCTATGTGGCGCGGTATTATCCCGTATTGACGCCGGGCAAGAGCAACTCGGTCGCCGCATACACTATT
CTCAGAAT
